Addgene plasmid #231988: pLenti-CRISPRv2-sgNTC13-hygro
Purpose: Knockout non-targeting control
Depositing lab: Brian Ruffell. Depositing organization: H. Lee Moffitt Cancer Center and Research Institute. Publication: Interleukin-1alpha release during necrotic-like cell death generates myeloid-driven immunosuppression that restricts anti-tumor immunity. Hanggi K, Li J, Gangadharan A, Liu X, Celias DP, Osunmakinde O, Keske A, Davis J, Ahmad F, Giron A, Anadon CM, Gardner A, DeNardo DG, Shaw TI, Beg AA, Yu X, Ruffell B. Cancer Cell. 2024 Nov 13:S1535-6108(24)00402-1. doi: 10.1016/j.ccell.2024.10.014. PubMed 39577420.
Backbone
  Vector backbone: pLenti-CRISPRv2
  Vector type: Lentiviral, CRISPR
Growth in bacteria
  Bacterial resistance: Ampicillin, 100 μg/mL
  Growth temperature: 37°C
  Growth strain: NEB Stable
  Copy number: High Copy
Gene/Insert
  Gene/Insert name: sgRNA with Cas9 and hygromycin resistance
  gRNA/shRNA sequence: GCCGCACCTGTTTAGCAGCA
  Species: M. musculus (mouse)
  Cloning method: Ligation Independent Cloning
  Sequencing primers: 5′ Unknown
Terms and licenses: Academic/Nonprofit Terms; Industry Terms: Not Available to Industry
How to cite: pLenti-CRISPRv2-sgNTC13-hygro was a gift from Brian Ruffell (Addgene plasmid # 231988 ; http://n2t.net/addgene:231988 ; RRID:Addgene_231988)
