[The description below was written by a language model from this plasmid's Addgene catalogue record and pLannotate feature annotations shown in this document.]
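Description:
pLenti-CRISPRv2-sgNTC13-hygro is an all-in-one lentiviral CRISPR/Cas9 vector built on the pLenti-CRISPRv2 backbone, carrying a non-targeting control guide (NTC13) listed against the mouse genome. It serves as the negative control alongside gene-specific knockout constructs. In bacteria it is maintained through a high-copy ColE1/pUC-type origin and selected with ampicillin via the β-lactamase gene. An f1 origin is also present. The backbone outside the viral region carries an SV40/EM7-driven bleomycin/Zeocin resistance cassette with an SV40 polyadenylation signal.

The transfer cassette follows a third-generation, self-inactivating design. A CMV enhancer/promoter fused to a truncated HIV-1 5' LTR drives genomic RNA production in packaging cells. It is followed by the Ψ packaging signal, a gag fragment, the Rev response element for Rev-dependent nuclear export, and the cPPT/CTS, and the cassette ends in a ΔU3 3' LTR with a downstream bGH polyadenylation signal.

Within this frame, a human U6 RNA polymerase III promoter expresses the guide fused to the Streptococcus pyogenes gRNA scaffold. An EF-1α core promoter drives S. pyogenes Cas9, followed by a hygromycin resistance coding sequence. The annotation does not identify the linker between Cas9 and the hygromycin gene, although both appear to lie in the same transcription unit. A WPRE downstream enhances transcript expression.

After packaging and transduction, hygromycin selects cells carrying the integrated provirus. These cells express Cas9 and a guide with no intended genomic target, giving a baseline for effects of transduction, selection and Cas9 expression in mouse cell knockout experiments.
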