Features (pLannotate 1.2.2; 33 found; start..end, strand, type, name):
    105..205     -  CDS            Rev (fragment): human immunodeficiency virus 1 (HIV-1) Rev protein; rev; enhances nuclear export of unspliced and incompletely spliced viral mRNAs
    582..815     -  misc_feature   RRE: The Rev response element (RRE) of HIV-1 allows for Rev-dependent mRNA export from the nucleus to the cytoplasm.
    961..1324    -  CDS            HIV-1 gag (fragment): gag protein from human immunodeficiency virus 1; gag
   1308..1433    -  misc_feature   HIV-1 Ψ: packaging signal of human immunodeficiency virus type 1
   1480..1660    -  LTR            5' LTR (truncated): truncated 5' long terminal repeat (LTR) from HIV-1
   1678..1877    -  promoter       CMV promoter: human cytomegalovirus (CMV) immediate early promoter
   1878..2257    -  enhancer       CMV enhancer: human cytomegalovirus immediate early enhancer
   2416..2468    +  misc_feature   bom (fragment): basis of mobility region from pBR322
   2527..2631    +  promoter       AmpR promoter: bla
   2632..3492    +  CDS            AmpR: β-lactamase; bla; confers resistance to ampicillin, carbenicillin, and related antibiotics
   3663..4251    +  rep_origin     ori: high-copy-number ColE1/pMB1/pBR322/pUC origin of replication
   4434..4526    +  CDS            lacI (fragment): lac repressor; lacI; The lac repressor binds to the lac operator to inhibit transcription in E. coli. This inhibition can be relieved by adding lactose or isopropyl-β-D-thiogalactopyranoside (IPTG).
   4539..4560    +  protein_bind   CAP binding site: CAP binding activates transcription in the presence of cAMP. E. coli catabolite activator protein
   4575..4605    +  promoter       lac promoter: promoter for the E. coli lac operon
   4609..4631    +  protein_bind   lac operator (fragment): The lac repressor binds to the lac operator to inhibit transcription in E. coli. This inhibition can be relieved by adding lactose or isopropyl-β-D-thiogalactopyranoside (IPTG). lac repressor encoded by lacI
   4702..4823    -  polyA_signal   SV40 poly(A) signal: SV40 polyadenylation signal
   4818..4943    -  CDS            ble (fragment): BLE_KLEPN - Experimental evidence at protein level: Swiss-Prot protein existence level 1. Binding protein with a strong affinity to the bleomycin family of antibiotics. Binds to CL990; an antimitotic-antibiotic compound. From Klebsiella pneumoniae.
   4953..5327    -  CDS            BleoR: antibiotic-binding protein; Sh ble from Streptoalloteichus hindustanus; confers resistance to bleomycin, phleomycin, and Zeocin™
   5346..5393    -  promoter       EM7 promoter: synthetic bacterial promoter&nbsp
   5441..5770    -  promoter       SV40 promoter: SV40 enhancer and early promoter
   5784..6212    -  rep_origin     f1 ori (sequence partly withheld): f1 bacteriophage origin of replication; arrow indicates direction of (+) strand synthesis
   6233..6254    -  promoter       SV40 promoter (fragment): SV40 enhancer and early promoter
   6258..6482    -  polyA_signal   bGH poly(A) signal: bovine growth hormone polyadenylation signal
   6514..6747    -  LTR            3' LTR (ΔU3): self-inactivating 3' long terminal repeat (LTR) from HIV-1
   6749..6768    -  misc_feature   cPPT/CTS (fragment): central polypurine tract and central termination sequence of HIV-1
   6819..7407    -  misc_feature   WPRE: woodchuck hepatitis virus posttranscriptional regulatory element
   7423..8404    -  CDS            HygR (fragment): aminoglycoside phosphotransferase from E. coli; aph(4)-Ia; confers resistance to hygromycin
   8542..12645   -  CDS            Cas9: Cas9 (Csn1) endonuclease from the Streptococcus pyogenes Type II CRISPR/Cas system generates RNA-guided double strand breaks in DNA
  12670..12881   -  promoter       EF-1α core promoter: core promoter for human elongation factor EF-1α
  12907..12925   -  CDS            small t antigen (fragment): SV40 (simian virus 40) small t antigen
  12943..13018   -  misc_RNA       gRNA scaffold: guide RNA scaffold for the Streptococcus pyogenes CRISPR/Cas9 system
  13047..13287   -  promoter       U6 promoter: RNA polymerase III promoter for human U6 snRNA
  13338..55      -  misc_feature   cPPT/CTS (across the origin): central polypurine tract and central termination sequence of HIV-1
>Addgene plasmid #231988 | pLenti-CRISPRv2-sgNTC13-hygro | addgene full sequence | sequence record 460792 | Addgene NGS Result
GTCTACTATTCTTTCCCCTGCACTGTACCCCCCAATCCCCCCTTTTCTTTTAAAATTGTGGATGAATACT
GCCATTTGTCTGCAGAATTGGCGCACGCAGTGCCGATCCGTTCACTAATCGAATGGATCTGTCTCTGTCT
CTCTCTCCACCTTCTTCTTCTATTCCTTCGGGCCTGTCGGGTCCCCTCGGGGTTGGGAGGTGGGTCTGAA
ACGATAATGGTGAATATCCCTGCCTAACTCTATTCACTATAGAAAGTACAGCAAAAACTATTCTTAAACC
TACCAAGCCTCCTACTATCATTATGAATAATTTTATATACCACAGCCAATTTGTTATGTTAAACCAATTC
CACAAACTTGCCCATTTATCTAATTCCAATAATTCTTGTTCATTCTTTTCTTGCTGGTTTTGCGATTCTT
CAATTAAGGAGTGTATTAAGCTTGTGTAATTGTTAATTTCTCTGTCCCACTCCATCCAGGTCGTGTGATT
CCAAATCTGTTCCAGAGATTTATTACTCCAACTAGCATTCCAAGGCACAGCAGTGGTGCAAATGAGTTTT
CCAGAGCAACCCCAAATCCCCAGGAGCTGTTGATCCTTTAGGTATCTTTCCACAGCCAGGATTCTTGCCT
GGAGCTGCTTGATGCCCCAGACTGTGAGTTGCAACAGATGCTGTTGCGCCTCAATAGCCCTCAGCAAATT
GTTCTGCTGCTGCACTATACCAGACAATAATTGTCTGGCCTGTACCGTCAGCGTCATTGACGCTGCGCCC
ATAGTGCTTCCTGCTGCTCCCAAGAACCCAAGGAACAAAGCTCCTATTCCCACTGCTCTTTTTTCTCTCT
GCACCACTCTTCTCTTTGCCTTGGTGGGTGCTACTCCTAATGGTTCAATTTTTACTACTTTATATTTATA
TAATTCACTTCTCCAATTGTCCCTCATATCTCCTCCTCCAGGTCTGAAGATCAGCGGCCGCTTGCTGTGC
GGTGGTCTTACTTTTGTTTTGCTCTTCCTCTATCTTGTCTAAAGCTTCCTTGGTGTCTTTTATCTCTATC
CTTTGATGCACACAATAGAGGGTTGCTACTGTATTATATAATGATCTAAGTTCTTCTGATCCTGTCTGAA
GGGATGGTTGTAGCTGTCCCAGTATTTGTCTACAGCCTTCTGATGTTTCTAACAGGCCAGGATTAACTGC
GAATCGTTCTAGCTCCCTGCTTGCCCATACTATATGTTTTAATTTATATTTTTTCTTTCCCCCTGGCCTT
AACCGAATTTTTTCCCATCGCGATCTAATTCTCCCCCGCTTAATACTGACGCTCTCGCACCCATCTCTCT
CCTTCTAGCCTCCGCTAGTCAAAATTTTTGGCGTACTCACCAGTCGCCGCCCCTCGCCTCTTGCCGTGCG
CGCTTCAGCAAGCCGAGTCCTGCGTCGAGAGAGCTCCTCTGGTTTCCCTTTCGCTTTCAAGTCCCTGTTC
GGGCGCCACTGCTAGAGATTTTCCACACTGACTAAAAGGGTCTGAGGGATCTCTAGTTACCAGAGTCACA
CAACAGACGGGCACACACTACTTGAAGCACTCAAGGCAAGCTTTATTGAGGCTTAAGCAGTGGGTTCCCT
AGTTAGCCAGAGAGCTCCCAGGCTCAGATCTGGTCTAACCAGAGAGACCCAGTACAGGCAAAACGCGCTG
CTTATATAGACCTCCCACCGTACACGCCTACCGCCCATTTGCGTCAATGGGGCGGAGTTGTTACGACATT
TTGGAAAGTCCCGTTGATTTTGGTGCCAAAACAAACTCCCATTGACGTCAATGGGGTGGAGACTTGGAAA
TCCCCGTGAGTCAAACCGCTATCCACGCCCATTGATGTACTGCCAAAACCGCATCACCATGGTAATAGCG
ATGACTAATACGTAGATGTACTGCCAAGTAGGAAAGTCCCATAAGGTCATGTACTGGGCATAATGCCAGG
CGGGCCATTTACCGTCATTGACGTCAATAGGGGGCGTACTTGGCATATGATACACTTGATGTACTGCCAA
GTGGGCAGTTTACCGTAAATACTCCACCCATTGACGTCAATGGAAAGTCCCTATTGGCGTTACTATGGGA
ACATACGTCATTATTGACGTCAATGGGCGGGGGTCGTTGGGCGGTCAGCCAGGCGGGCCATTTACCGTAA
GTTATGTAACGCGGAACTCCATATATGGGCTATGAACTAATGACCCCGTAATTGATTACTATTAATAACT
AGTCAATAATCAATGTCAACGCGCGCGTATATCTGGCCCGTACATCGCGAAGCAGCGCAAAACGCCTAAC
CCTAAGCAGATTCTTCATGCAATTGTCGGTCAAGCCTTGCCTTGTTGTAGCTTAAATTTTGCTCGCGCAC
TACTCAGCGACCTCCAACACACAAGCAGGGAGCAGATACTGGCTTAACTATGCGGCATCAGAGCAGATTG
TACTGAGAGTGCACCATAGGGGATCGGGAGATCTCCCGATCCGTCGACGTCAGGTGGCACTTTTCGGGGA
AATGTGCGCGGAACCCCTATTTGTTTATTTTTCTAAATACATTCAAATATGTATCCGCTCATGAGACAAT
AACCCTGATAAATGCTTCAATAATATTGAAAAAGGAAGAGTATGAGTATTCAACATTTCCGTGTCGCCCT
TATTCCCTTTTTTGCGGCATTTTGCCTTCCTGTTTTTGCTCACCCAGAAACGCTGGTGAAAGTAAAAGAT
GCTGAAGATCAGTTGGGTGCACGAGTGGGTTACATCGAACTGGATCTCAACAGCGGTAAGATCCTTGAGA
GTTTTCGCCCCGAAGAACGTTTTCCAATGATGAGCACTTTTAAAGTTCTGCTATGTGGCGCGGTATTATC
CCGTATTGACGCCGGGCAAGAGCAACTCGGTCGCCGCATACACTATTCTCAGAATGACTTGGTTGAGTAC
TCACCAGTCACAGAAAAGCATCTTACGGATGGCATGACAGTAAGAGAATTATGCAGTGCTGCCATAACCA
TGAGTGATAACACTGCGGCCAACTTACTTCTGACAACGATCGGAGGACCGAAGGAGCTAACCGCTTTTTT
GCACAACATGGGGGATCATGTAACTCGCCTTGATCGTTGGGAACCGGAGCTGAATGAAGCCATACCAAAC
GACGAGCGTGACACCACGATGCCTGTAGCAATGGCAACAACGTTGCGCAAACTATTAACTGGCGAACTAC
TTACTCTAGCTTCCCGGCAACAATTAATAGACTGGATGGAGGCGGATAAAGTTGCAGGACCACTTCTGCG
CTCGGCCCTTCCGGCTGGCTGGTTTATTGCTGATAAATCTGGAGCCGGTGAGCGTGGGTCTCGCGGTATC
ATTGCAGCACTGGGGCCAGATGGTAAGCCCTCCCGTATCGTAGTTATCTACACGACGGGGAGTCAGGCAA
CTATGGATGAACGAAATAGACAGATCGCTGAGATAGGTGCCTCACTGATTAAGCATTGGTAACTGTCAGA
CCAAGTTTACTCATATATACTTTAGATTGATTTAAAACTTCATTTTTAATTTAAAAGGATCTAGGTGAAG
ATCCTTTTTGATAATCTCATGACCAAAATCCCTTAACGTGAGTTTTCGTTCCACTGAGCGTCAGACCCCG
TAGAAAAGATCAAAGGATCTTCTTGAGATCCTTTTTTTCTGCGCGTAATCTGCTGCTTGCAAACAAAAAA
ACCACCGCTACCAGCGGTGGTTTGTTTGCCGGATCAAGAGCTACCAACTCTTTTTCCGAAGGTAACTGGC
TTCAGCAGAGCGCAGATACCAAATACTGTTCTTCTAGTGTAGCCGTAGTTAGGCCACCACTTCAAGAACT
CTGTAGCACCGCCTACATACCTCGCTCTGCTAATCCTGTTACCAGTGGCTGCTGCCAGTGGCGATAAGTC
GTGTCTTACCGGGTTGGACTCAAGACGATAGTTACCGGATAAGGCGCAGCGGTCGGGCTGAACGGGGGGT
TCGTGCACACAGCCCAGCTTGGAGCGAACGACCTACACCGAACTGAGATACCTACAGCGTGAGCTATGAG
AAAGCGCCACGCTTCCCGAAGGGAGAAAGGCGGACAGGTATCCGGTAAGCGGCAGGGTCGGAACAGGAGA
GCGCACGAGGGAGCTTCCAGGGGGAAACGCCTGGTATCTTTATAGTCCTGTCGGGTTTCGCCACCTCTGA
CTTGAGCGTCGATTTTTGTGATGCTCGTCAGGGGGGCGGAGCCTATGGAAAAACGCCAGCAACGCGGCCT
TTTTACGGTTCCTGGCCTTTTGCTGGCCTTTTGCTCACATGTTCTTTCCTGCGTTATCCCCTGATTCTGT
GGATAACCGTATTACCGCCTTTGAGTGAGCTGATACCGCTCGCCGCAGCCGAACGACCGAGCGCAGCGAG
TCAGTGAGCGAGGAAGCGGAAGAGCGCCCAATACGCAAACCGCCTCTCCCCGCGCGTTGGCCGATTCATT
AATGCAGCTGGCACGACAGGTTTCCCGACTGGAAAGCGGGCAGTGAGCGCAACGCAATTAATGTGAGTTA
GCTCACTCATTAGGCACCCCAGGCTTTACACTTTATGCTTCCGGCTCGTATGTTGTGTGGAATTGTGAGC
GGATAACAATTTCACACAGGAAACAGCTATGACCATGATTACGCCAAGCTCTAGCTAGAGGTCGACGGTA
TACAGACATGATAAGATACATTGATGAGTTTGGACAAACCACAACTAGAATGCAGTGAAAAAAATGCTTT
ATTTGTGAAATTTGTGATGCTATTGCTTTATTTGTAACCATTATAAGCTGCAATAAACAAGTTGGGGTGG
GCGAAGAACTCCAGCATGAGATCCCCGCGCTGGAGGATCATCCAGCCGGCGTCCCGGAAAACGATTCCGA
AGCCCAACCTTTCATAGAAGGCGGCGGTGGAATCGAAATCTCGTAGCACGTGTCAGTCCTGCTCCTCGGC
CACGAAGTGCACGCAGTTGCCGGCCGGGTCGCGCAGGGCGAACTCCCGCCCCCACGGCTGCTCGCCGATC
TCGGTCATGGCCGGCCCGGAGGCGTCCCGGAAGTTCGTGGACACGACCTCCGACCACTCGGCGTACAGCT
CGTCCAGGCCGCGCACCCACACCCAGGCCAGGGTGTTGTCCGGCACCACCTGGTCCTGGACCGCGCTGAT
GAACAGGGTCACGTCGTCCCGGACCACACCGGCGAAGTCGTCCTCCACGAAGTCCCGGGAGAACCCGAGC
CGGTCGGTCCAGAACTCGACCGCTCCGGCGACGTCGCGCGCGGTGAGCACCGGAACGGCACTGGTCAACT
TGGCCATGGTTTAGTTCCTCACCTTGTCGTATTATACTATGCCGATATACTATGCCGATGATTAATTGTC
AACACGTGCTGATCAGATCCGAAAATGGATATACAAGCTCCCGGGAGCTTTTTGCAAAAGCCTAGGCCTC
CAAAAAAGCCTCCTCACTACTTCTGGAATAGCTCAGAGGCAGAGGCGGCCTCGGCCTCTGCATAAATAAA
AAAAATTAGTCAGCCATGGGGCGGAGAATGGGCGGAACTGGGCGGAGTTAGGGGCGGGATGGGCGGAGTT
AGGGGCGGGACTATGGTTGCTGACTAATTGAGATGCATGCTTTGCATACTTCTGCCTGCTGGGGAGCCTG
GGGACTTTCCACACCTGGTTGCTGACTAATTGAGATGCATGCTTTGCATACTTCTGCCTGCTGGGGAGCC
TGGGGACTTTCCACACCCTAACTGACACACATTCCACAGAATTAATTCGCGTTAAATTTTTGTTAAATCA
GCTCATTTTTTAACCAATAGGCCGAAATCGGCAAAATCCCTTATAAATCAAAAGAATAGACCGAGATAGG
GT
[37 nt withheld, positions 5883-5919]
AAAGAACGTGGACTCCAACGTCAAAGG
[49 nt withheld, positions 5947-5995]
T
[91 nt withheld, positions 5997-6087]
G
[124 nt withheld, positions 6089-6212]
GGGGATACCCCCTAGAGCCCCAGCTGGTTCTTTCCGCCTCAGAAGCCATAGAGCCCACCGCATCCCCAGC
ATGCCTGCTATTGTCTTCCCAATCCTCCCCCTTGCTGTCCTGCCCCACCCCACCCCCCAGAATAGAATGA
CACCTACTCAGACAATGCGATGCAATTTCCTCATTTTATTAGGAAAGGACAGTGGGAGTGGCACCTTCCA
GGGTCAAGGAAGGCACGGGGGAGGGGCAAACAACAGATGGCTGGCAACTAGAAGGCACAGTCGAGGCTGA
TCAGCGGGTTTAAACGGGCCCTGCTAGAGATTTTCCACACTGACTAAAAGGGTCTGAGGGATCTCTAGTT
ACCAGAGTCACACAACAGACGGGCACACACTACTTGAAGCACTCAAGGCAAGCTTTATTGAGGCTTAAGC
AGTGGGTTCCCTAGTTAGCCAGAGAGCTCCCAGGCTCAGATCTGGTCTAACCAGAGAGACCCAGTACAAG
CAAAAAGCAGATCTTGTCTTCGTTGGGAGTGAATTAGCCCTTCCAGTCCCCCCTTTTCTTTTAAAAAGTG
GCTAAGATCTACAGCTGCCTTGTAAGTCATTGGTCTTAAAGTCGACGCGGGGAGGCGGCCCAAAGGGAGA
TCCGACTCGTCTGAGGGCGAAGGCGAAGACGCGGAAGAGGCCGCAGAGCCGGCAGCAGGCCGCGGGAAGG
AAGGTCCGCTGGATTGAGGGCCGAAGGGACGTAGCAGAAGGACGTCCCGCGCAGAATCCAGGTGGCAACA
CAGGCGAGCAGCCAAGGAAAGGACGATGATTTCCCCGACAACACCACGGAATTGTCAGTGCCCAACAGCC
GAGCCCCTGTCCAGCAGCGGGCAAGGCAGGCGGCGATGAGTTCCGCCGTGGCAATAGGGAGGGGGAAAGC
GAAAGTCCCGGAAAGGAGCTGACAGGTGGTGGCAATGCCCCAACCAGTGGGGGTTGCGTCAGCAAACACA
GTGCACACCACGCCACGTTGCCTGACAACGGGCCACAACTCCTCATAAAGAGACAGCAACCAGGATTTAT
ACAAGGAGGAGAAAATGAAAGCCATACGGGAAGCAATAGCATGATACAAAGGCATTAAAGCAGCGTATCC
ACATAGCGTAAAAGGAGCAACATAGTTAAGAATACCAGTCAATCTTTCACAAATTTTGTAATCCAGAGGT
TGATTGTCGACTTAACGCGTCTATCGGCGAAGTACTTCTACACAGCCATCGGTCCAGACGGCCGCGCTTC
TGCGGGCGATTTGTGTACGCCCGACAGTCCCGGCTCCGGATCGGACGATTGCGTCGCATCGACCCTGCGC
CCAAGCTGCATCATCGAAATTGCCGTCAACCAAGCTCTGATAGAGTTGGTCAAGACCAATGCGGAGCATA
TACGCCCGGAGCCGCGGCGATCCTGCAAGCTCCGGATGCCTCCGCTCGAAGTAGCGCGTCTGCTGCTCCA
TACAAGCCAACCACGGCCTCCAGAAGAAGATGTTGGCGACCTCGTATTGGGAATCCCCGAACATCGCCTC
GCTCCAGTCAATGACCGCTGTTATGCGGCCATTGTCCGTCAGGACATTGTTGGAGCCGAAATCCGCGTGC
ACGAGGTGCCGGACTTCGGGGCAGTCCTCGGCCCAAAGCATCAGCTCATCGAGAGCCTGCGCGACGGACG
CACTGACGGTGTCGTCCATCACAGTTTGCCAGTGATACACATGGGGATCAGCAATCGCGCATATGAAATC
ACGCCATGTAGTGTATTGACCGATTCCTTGCGGTCCGAATGGGCCGAACCCGCTCGTCTGGCTAAGATCG
GCCGCAGCGATCGCATCCATGGCCTCCGCGACCGGCTGCAGAACAGCGGGCAGTTCGGTTTCAGGCAGGT
CTTGCAACGTGACACCCTGTGCACGGCGGGAGATGCAATAGGTCAGGCTCTCGCTGAATTCCCCAATGTC
AAGCACTTCCGGAATCGGGAGCGCGGCCGATGCAAAGTGCCGATAAACATAACGATCTTTGTAGAAACCA
TCGGCGCAGCTATTTACCCGCAGGACATATCCACGCCCTCCTACATCGAAGCTGAAAGCACGAGATTCTT
CGCCCTCCGAGAGCTGCATCAGGTCGGACACGCTGTCGAACTTTTCGATCAGAAACTTCTCGACAGACGT
CGCGGTGAGTTCAGGCTTTTTCGGTCCAGGATTCTCTTCGACATCTCCGGCTTGTTTCAGCAGAGAGAAG
TTTGTTGCGCCGGATCCCTTATCGTCATCGTCTTTGTAATCTTTCTTCTTCTTAGCCTGTCCAGCCTTCT
TTGTGGCGGCAGGTCGCTTGTCGCCTCCCAGCTGAGACAGGTCGATCCGTGTCTCGTACAGGCCGGTGAT
GCTCTGGTGGATCAGGGTGGCGTCCAGCACCTCTTTGGTGCTGGTGTACCTCTTCCGGTCGATGGTGGTG
TCAAAGTACTTGAAGGCGGCAGGGGCTCCCAGATTGGTCAGGGTAAACAGGTGGATGATATTCTCGGCCT
GCTCTCTGATGGGCTTATCCCGGTGCTTGTTGTAGGCGGACAGCACTTTGTCCAGATTAGCGTCGGCCAG
GATCACTCTCTTGGAGAACTCGCTGATCTGCTCGATGATCTCGTCCAGGTAGTGCTTGTGCTGTTCCACA
AACAGCTGTTTCTGCTCATTATCCTCGGGGGAGCCCTTCAGCTTCTCATAGTGGCTGGCCAGGTACAGGA
AGTTCACATATTTGGAGGGCAGGGCCAGTTCGTTTCCCTTCTGCAGTTCGCCGGCAGAGGCCAGCATTCT
CTTCCGGCCGTTTTCCAGCTCGAACAGGGAGTACTTAGGCAGCTTGATGATCAGGTCCTTTTTCACTTCT
TTGTAGCCCTTGGCTTCCAGAAAGTCGATGGGATTCTTCTCGAAGCTGCTTCTTTCCATGATGGTGATCC
CCAGCAGCTCTTTCACACTCTTCAGTTTCTTGGACTTGCCCTTTTCCACTTTGGCCACCACCAGCACAGA
ATAGGCCACGGTGGGGCTGTCGAAGCCGCCGTACTTCTTAGGGTCCCAGTCCTTCTTTCTGGCGATCAGC
TTATCGCTGTTCCTCTTGGGCAGGATAGACTCTTTGCTGAAGCCGCCTGTCTGCACCTCGGTCTTTTTCA
CGATATTCACTTGGGGCATGCTCAGCACTTTCCGCACGGTGGCAAAATCCCGGCCCTTATCCCACACGAT
CTCCCCGGTTTCGCCGTTTGTCTCGATCAGAGGCCGCTTCCGGATCTCGCCGTTGGCCAGGGTAATCTCG
GTCTTGAAAAAGTTCATGATGTTGCTGTAGAAGAAGTACTTGGCGGTAGCCTTGCCGATTTCCTGCTCGC
TCTTGGCGATCATCTTCCGCACGTCGTACACCTTGTAGTCGCCGTACACGAACTCGCTTTCCAGCTTAGG
GTACTTTTTGATCAGGGCGGTTCCCACGACGGCGTTCAGGTAGGCGTCGTGGGCGTGGTGGTAGTTGTTG
ATCTCGCGCACTTTGTAAAACTGGAAATCCTTCCGGAAATCGGACACCAGCTTGGACTTCAGGGTGATCA
CTTTCACTTCCCGGATCAGCTTGTCATTCTCGTCGTACTTAGTGTTCATCCGGGAGTCCAGGATCTGTGC
CACGTGCTTTGTGATCTGCCGGGTTTCCACCAGCTGTCTCTTGATGAAGCCGGCCTTATCCAGTTCGCTC
AGGCCGCCTCTCTCGGCCTTGGTCAGATTGTCGAACTTTCTCTGGGTAATCAGCTTGGCGTTCAGCAGCT
GCCGCCAGTAGTTCTTCATCTTCTTCACGACCTCTTCGGAGGGCACGTTGTCGCTCTTGCCCCGGTTCTT
GTCGCTTCTGGTCAGCACCTTGTTGTCGATGGAGTCGTCCTTCAGAAAGCTCTGAGGCACGATATGGTCC
ACATCGTAGTCGGACAGCCGGTTGATGTCCAGTTCCTGGTCCACGTACATATCCCGCCCATTCTGCAGGT
AGTACAGGTACAGCTTCTCGTTCTGCAGCTGGGTGTTTTCCACGGGGTGTTCTTTCAGGATCTGGCTGCC
CAGCTCTTTGATGCCCTCTTCGATCCGCTTCATTCTCTCGCGGCTGTTCTTCTGTCCCTTCTGGGTGGTC
TGGTTCTCTCTGGCCATTTCGATCACGATGTTCTCGGGCTTGTGCCGGCCCATCACTTTCACGAGCTCGT
CCACCACCTTCACTGTCTGCAGGATGCCCTTCTTAATGGCGGGGCTGCCGGCCAGATTGGCAATGTGCTC
GTGCAGGCTATCGCCCTGGCCGGACACCTGGGCTTTCTGGATGTCCTCTTTAAAGGTCAGGCTGTCGTCG
TGGATCAGCTGCATGAAGTTTCTGTTGGCGAAGCCGTCGGACTTCAGGAAATCCAGGATTGTCTTGCCGG
ACTGCTTGTCCCGGATGCCGTTGATCAGCTTCCGGCTCAGCCTGCCCCAGCCGGTGTATCTCCGCCGCTT
CAGCTGCTTCATCACTTTGTCGTCGAACAGGTGGGCATAGGTTTTCAGCCGTTCCTCGATCATCTCTCTG
TCCTCAAACAGTGTCAGGGTCAGCACGATATCTTCCAGAATGTCCTCGTTTTCCTCATTGTCCAGGAAGT
CCTTGTCCTTGATAATTTTCAGCAGATCGTGGTATGTGCCCAGGGAGGCGTTGAACCGATCTTCCACGCC
GGAGATTTCCACGGAGTCGAAGCACTCGATTTTCTTGAAGTAGTCCTCTTTCAGCTGCTTCACGGTCACT
TTCCGGTTGGTCTTGAACAGCAGGTCCACGATGGCCTTTTTCTGCTCGCCGCTCAGGAAGGCGGGCTTTC
TCATTCCCTCGGTCACGTATTTCACTTTGGTCAGCTCGTTATACACGGTGAAGTACTCGTACAGCAGGCT
GTGCTTGGGCAGCACCTTCTCGTTGGGCAGGTTCTTATCGAAGTTGGTCATCCGCTCGATGAAGCTCTGG
GCGGAAGCGCCCTTGTCCACCACTTCCTCGAAGTTCCAGGGGGTGATGGTTTCCTCGCTCTTTCTGGTCA
TCCAGGCGAATCTGCTGTTTCCCCTGGCCAGAGGGCCCACGTAGTAGGGGATGCGGAAGGTCAGGATCTT
CTCGATCTTTTCCCGGTTGTCCTTCAGGAATGGGTAAAAATCTTCCTGCCGCCGCAGAATGGCGTGCAGC
TCTCCCAGGTGGATCTGGTGGGGGATGCTGCCGTTGTCGAAGGTCCGCTGCTTCCGCAGCAGGTCCTCTC
TGTTCAGCTTCACGAGCAGTTCCTCGGTGCCGTCCATCTTTTCCAGGATGGGCTTGATGAACTTGTAGAA
CTCTTCCTGGCTGGCTCCGCCGTCAATGTAGCCGGCGTAGCCGTTCTTGCTCTGGTCGAAGAAAATCTCT
TTGTACTTCTCAGGCAGCTGCTGCCGCACGAGAGCTTTCAGCAGGGTCAGGTCCTGGTGGTGCTCGTCGT
ATCTCTTGATCATAGAGGCGCTCAGGGGGGCCTTGGTGATCTCGGTGTTCACTCTCAGGATGTCGCTCAG
CAGGATGGCGTCGGACAGGTTCTTGGCGGCCAGAAACAGGTCGGCGTACTGGTCGCCGATCTGGGCCAGC
AGGTTGTCCAGGTCGTCGTCGTAGGTGTCCTTGCTCAGCTGCAGTTTGGCATCCTCGGCCAGGTCGAAGT
TGCTCTTGAAGTTGGGGGTCAGGCCCAGGCTCAGGGCAATCAGGTTTCCGAACAGGCCATTCTTCTTCTC
GCCGGGCAGCTGGGCGATCAGATTTTCCAGCCGTCTGCTCTTGCTCAGTCTGGCAGACAGGATGGCCTTG
GCGTCCACGCCGCTGGCGTTGATGGGGTTTTCCTCGAACAGCTGGTTGTAGGTCTGCACCAGCTGGATGA
ACAGCTTGTCCACGTCGCTGTTGTCGGGGTTCAGGTCGCCCTCGATCAGGAAGTGGCCCCGGAACTTGAT
CATGTGGGCCAGGGCCAGATAGATCAGCCGCAGGTCGGCCTTGTCGGTGCTGTCCACCAGTTTCTTTCTC
AGGTGGTAGATGGTGGGGTACTTCTCGTGGTAGGCCACCTCGTCCACGATGTTGCCGAAGATGGGGTGCC
GCTCGTGCTTCTTATCCTCTTCCACCAGGAAGGACTCTTCCAGTCTGTGGAAGAAGCTGTCGTCCACCTT
GGCCATCTCGTTGCTGAAGATCTCTTGCAGATAGCAGATCCGGTTCTTCCGTCTGGTGTATCTTCTTCTG
GCGGTTCTCTTCAGCCGGGTGGCCTCGGCTGTTTCGCCGCTGTCGAACAGCAGGGCTCCGATCAGGTTCT
TCTTGATGCTGTGCCGGTCGGTGTTGCCCAGCACCTTGAATTTCTTGCTGGGCACCTTGTACTCGTCGGT
GATCACGGCCCAGCCCACAGAGTTGGTGCCGATGTCCAGGCCGATGCTGTACTTCTTGTCCATGGTGGCA
GCGCTCTAGAACCGGTCCTGTGTTCTGGCGGCAAACCCGTTGCGAAAAAGAACGTTCACGGCGACTACTG
CACTTATATACGGTTCTCCCCCACCCTCGGGAAAAAGGCGGAGCCAGTACACGACATCACTTTCCCAGTT
TACCCCGCGCCACCTTCTCTAGGCACCGGATCAATTGCCGACCCCTCCCCCCAACTTCTCGGGGACTGTG
GGCGATGTGCGCTCTGCCCACTGACGGGCACCGGAGCCAATTCCCACTCCTTTCAAGACCTAGCTAGCGA
ATTCAAAAAAGCACCGACTCGGTGCCACTTTTTCAAGTTGATAACGGACTAGCCTTATTTTAACTTGCTA
TTTCTAGCTCTAAAACTGCTGCTAAACAGGTGCGGCGGTGTTTCGTCCTTTCCACAAGATATATAAAGCC
AAGAAATCGAAATACTTTCAAGTTACGGTAAGCATATGATAGTCCATTTTAAAACATAATTTTAAAACTG
CAAACTACCCAAGAAATTATTACTTTCTACGTCACGTATTTTGTACTAATATCTTTGTGTTTACAGTCAA
ATTAATTCTAATTATCTCTCTAACAGCCTTGTATCGTATATGCAAATATGAAGGAATCATGGGAAATAGG
CCCTCGGTACCTTAATTAACCAAACTGGATCTCTGCTGTCCCTGTAATAAACCCGAAAATTTTGAATTTT
TGTAATTTGTTTTTGTAATTCTTTAGTTTGTATGTCTGTTGCTATTAT
