>Addgene plasmid #231988 | pLenti-CRISPRv2-sgNTC13-hygro | depositor partial sequence | sequence record 455904 | Partial sequence
GAGGGCCTATTTCCCATGATTCCTTCATATTTGCATATACGATACAAGGCTGTTAGAGAGATAATTAGAA
TTAATTTGACTGTAAACACAAAGATATTAGTACAAAATACGTGACGTAGAAAGTAATAATTTCTTGGGTA
GTTTGCAGTTTTAAAATTATGTTTTAAAATGGACTATCATATGCTTACCGTAACTTGAAAGTATTTCGAT
TTCTTGGCTTTATATATCTTGTGGAAAGGACGAAACACCGCCGCACCTGTTTAGCAGCAGTTTTAGAGCT
AGAAATAGCAAGTTAAAATAAGGCTAGTCCGTTATCAACTTGAAAAAGTGGCACCGAGTCGGTGCTTTTT
TGAATTCGCTAGCTAGGTCTTGAAAGGAGTGGGAATTGGCTCCGGTGCCCGTCAGTGGGCAGAGCGCACA
TCGCCCACAGTCCCCGAGAAGTTGGGGGGAGGGGTCGGCAATTGATCCGGTGCCTAGAGAAGGTGGCGCG
GGGTAAACTGGGAAAGTGATGTCGTGTACTGGCTCCGCCTTTTTCCCGAGGGTGGGGGAGAACCGTATAT
AAGTGCAGTAGTCGCCGTGAACGTTCTTTTTCGCAACGGGTTTGCCGCCAGAACACAGGACCGGTTCTAG
AGCGCTGCCACC
